Addgene plasmid #218911: pPB-TRE-V5-TurboID-linker-MUTT2A-GR-bGH polyA > mPGK-BlastR-SV40 polyA
Purpose: PiggyBac transposition
Depositing lab: Sven Eyckerman. Depositing organization: Vlaams Instituut voor Biotechnologie (VIB, vzw). Publication: Leveraging a self-cleaving peptide for tailored control in proximity labeling proteomics. Delhaye L, Moschonas GD, Fijalkowska D, Verhee A, De Sutter D, Van de Steene T, De Meyer M, Grzesik H, Van Moortel L, De Bosscher K, Jacobs T, Eyckerman S. Cell Rep Methods. 2024 Jul 15;4(7):100818. doi: 10.1016/j.crmeth.2024.100818. Epub 2024 Jul 9. PubMed 38986614.
Backbone
  Vector backbone: pPB
  Vector type: Mammalian Expression
Growth in bacteria
  Bacterial resistance: Ampicillin, 100 μg/mL
  Growth temperature: 37°C
  Growth strain: DH5alpha
  Copy number: High Copy
Gene/Insert
  Gene/Insert name: V5-TurboID-MUTT2A-huGR/BlastR
  Species: H. sapiens (human); Other
  Mutation: 2363G>C and 4155C>T and 4729T>G and 4731T>G and 6412T>C
  Entrez Gene: NR3C1 (a.k.a. GCCR, GCR, GCRST, GR, GRL)
  Cloning method: Golden Gate
Terms and licenses: Academic/Nonprofit Terms; Industry Terms: Not Available to Industry
Depositor comments: Please visit https://doi.org/10.1101/2023.11.03.565112 for bioRxiv preprint.
How to cite: pPB-TRE-V5-TurboID-linker-MUTT2A-GR-bGH polyA > mPGK-BlastR-SV40 polyA was a gift from Sven Eyckerman (Addgene plasmid # 218911 ; http://n2t.net/addgene:218911 ; RRID:Addgene_218911)
