[The description below was written by a language model from this plasmid's Addgene catalogue record and pLannotate feature annotations shown in this document.]
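Description:
pPB-TRE-V5-TurboID-linker-MUTT2A-GR-bGH polyA > mPGK-BlastR-SV40 polyA is a 10.8 kb mammalian expression plasmid on a pPB (PiggyBac) backbone, intended for stable genomic integration of its cargo by PiggyBac transposition. It is maintained in E. coli through a high-copy ColE1/pUC origin with ampicillin resistance. The backbone also carries pBluescript-derived remnants: an f1 ori, lac promoter/operator and lacZα fragments, and T3 and T7 promoters. The transposon terminal repeats are not annotated in the feature table. Its short SERPINA1/alpha-1-antitrypsin-like fragments are unexplained similarity hits flanking the cargo, not designed coding inserts.

The payload consists of two cassettes in the same orientation. In the first, a tetracycline response element with seven tetO copies joined to a minimal promoter (TRE-tight) drives an open reading frame ending in the bGH polyadenylation signal. According to the plasmid name, this frame encodes a V5 epitope tag, the engineered biotin ligase TurboID, a linker, a mutated T2A peptide ("MUTT2A") and the human glucocorticoid receptor (NR3C1). A functional T2A would cause ribosomal skipping and release TurboID from the receptor. The mutated version presumably abolishes this, giving an intact TurboID-GR fusion for proximity labelling of the receptor's neighbourhood, although the record does not spell out the effect of the mutation. The associated publication concerns using a self-cleaving peptide to design matched controls in proximity-labelling proteomics. The second cassette uses the mouse PGK promoter to express blasticidin S deaminase with an SV40 poly(A) signal, allowing selection of integrants.

Induction needs a Tet transactivator, which this plasmid does not encode, and transposase must likewise be supplied separately. The depositor lists five nucleotide changes in the sequence without describing their consequences.
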