Features (pLannotate 1.2.2; 24 found; start..end, strand, type, name):
    169..209     +  promoter       tight TRE promoter (fragment): Tet-responsive promoter PTight, consisting of seven tet operator sequences followed by the minimal CMV promoter
    349..1305    +  CDS            TurboID: mutant of the E. coli biotin ligase BioID engineered for improved catalytic efficiency (Branon et al., 2018)
   1321..1365    +  CDS            T2A (fragment): 2A peptide from Thosea asigna virus capsid protein Eukaryotic ribosomes fail to insert a peptide bond between the Gly and Pro residues, yielding separate polypeptides.
   1384..3714    +  CDS            NR3C1: GCR_HUMAN - Also known as GRL. Experimental evidence at protein level: Swiss-Prot protein existence level 1. [Isoform Alpha-D3]: Has lowest transcriptional activation activity of all isoforms created by alternative initiation (PubMed:15866175, PubMed:23820903). Has transcriptional repression activity (PubMed:23303127). From Homo sapiens (Human).
   3777..4001    +  polyA_signal   bGH poly(A) signal: bovine growth hormone polyadenylation signal
   4020..4519    +  promoter       PGK promoter: mouse phosphoglycerate kinase 1 promoter
   4532..4930    +  CDS            BSD: blasticidin S deaminase; Aspergillus terreus BSD; confers resistance to blasticidin
   4937..5067    +  polyA_signal   SV40 poly(A) signal: SV40 polyadenylation signal
   5385..5477    +  CDS            A1AT1_HORSE (fragment): Experimental evidence at protein level: Swiss-Prot protein existence level 1. From Equus caballus (Horse).
   6353..6442    +  misc_feature   MCS (fragment): pBluescript multiple cloning site
   6455..6473    -  promoter       T3 promoter: promoter for bacteriophage T3 RNA polymerase
   6516..6538    -  protein_bind   lac operator (fragment): The lac repressor binds to the lac operator to inhibit transcription in E. coli. This inhibition can be relieved by adding lactose or isopropyl-β-D-thiogalactopyranoside (IPTG). lac repressor encoded by lacI
   6542..6572    -  promoter       lac promoter: promoter for the E. coli lac operon
   6587..6608    -  protein_bind   CAP binding site: CAP binding activates transcription in the presence of cAMP. E. coli catabolite activator protein
   6621..6713    -  CDS            lacI (fragment): lac repressor; lacI; The lac repressor binds to the lac operator to inhibit transcription in E. coli. This inhibition can be relieved by adding lactose or isopropyl-β-D-thiogalactopyranoside (IPTG).
   6896..7484    -  rep_origin     ori: high-copy-number ColE1/pMB1/pBR322/pUC origin of replication
   7655..8515    -  CDS            AmpR: β-lactamase; bla; confers resistance to ampicillin, carbenicillin, and related antibiotics
   8516..8620    -  promoter       AmpR promoter: bla
   8673..9101    -  rep_origin     f1 ori (sequence partly withheld): f1 bacteriophage origin of replication; arrow indicates direction of (+) strand synthesis
   9106..9261    -  CDS            lacZα (fragment): LacZα fragment of β-galactosidase; lacZ fragment
   9269..9287    +  promoter       T7 promoter: promoter for bacteriophage T7 RNA polymerase
   9328..9477    +  CDS            SERPINA1 (fragment): A1AT_HUMAN - Also known as AAT, PI. Experimental evidence at protein level: Swiss-Prot protein existence level 1. [Short peptide from AAT]: reversible chymotrypsin inhibitor. It also inhibits elastase, but not trypsin. Its major physiological function is the protection of the lower respiratory tract against proteolytic destruction by human leukocyte elastase (HLE). From Homo sapiens (Human).
  10678..10705   -  promoter       tetR/tetA promoters (fragment): tetR; overlapping promoters for bacterial tetR and tetA
  10721..155     -  protein_bind   tetracycline response element (across the origin): contains seven copies of the tetracycline operator tetO tetracycline repressor TetR
>Addgene plasmid #218911 | pPB-TRE-V5-TurboID-linker-MUTT2A-GR-bGH polyA > mPGK-BlastR-SV40 polyA | addgene full sequence | sequence record 435138 | Addgene NGS Result
CTTTCACTTTTCTCTATCACTGATAGGGAGTGGTAAACTCGACTTTCACTTTTCTCTATCACTGATAGGG
AGTGGTAAACTCGACTTTCACTTTTCTCTATCACTGATAGGGAGTGGTAAACTCGACTTTCACTTTTCTC
TATCACTGATAGGGAGTGGTAAACTCGACCTATATAAGCAGAGCTCGTTTAGTGAACCGTCAGATCGCCT
GCAGACGCCATCCACGCTGTTTTGACCTCCATAGAAGACACCGGGACCGATCCAGCCTCCGCGGCCCCGA
ATTGAACAGCCACCATGGGCGGCAAGCCCATCCCCAACCCCCTGCTGGGCCTGGACAGCACCGCTAGCAA
AGACAATACTGTGCCTCTGAAGCTGATCGCTCTCCTGGCTAATGGCGAGTTCCATAGTGGCGAACAGCTG
GGAGAAACCCTGGGCATGTCCAGGGCCGCTATCAACAAGCACATTCAGACTCTGCGCGACTGGGGCGTGG
ACGTGTTCACCGTGCCCGGAAAGGGCTACTCTCTGCCCGAGCCTATCCCGCTGCTGAACGCTAAACAGAT
TCTGGGACAGCTGGACGGCGGGAGCGTGGCAGTCCTGCCTGTGGTCGACTCCACCAATCAGTACCTGCTG
GATCGAATCGGCGAGCTGAAGAGTGGGGATGCTTGCATTGCAGAATATCAGCAGGCAGGGAGAGGAAGCA
GAGGGAGGAAATGGTTCTCTCCTTTTGGAGCTAACCTGTACCTGAGTATGTTTTGGCGCCTGAAGCGGGG
ACCAGCAGCAATCGGCCTGGGCCCGGTCATCGGAATTGTCATGGCAGAAGCGCTGCGAAAGCTGGGAGCA
GACAAGGTGCGAGTCAAATGGCCCAATGACCTGTATCTGCAGGATAGAAAGCTGGCAGGCATCCTGGTGG
AGCTGGCCGGAATAACAGGCGATGCTGCACAGATCGTCATTGGCGCCGGGATTAACGTGGCTATGAGGCG
CGTGGAGGAAAGCGTGGTCAATCAGGGCTGGATCACACTGCAGGAAGCAGGGATTAACCTGGACAGGAAT
ACTCTGGCCGCTACGCTGATCCGAGAGCTGCGGGCAGCCCTGGAACTGTTCGAGCAGGAAGGCCTGGCTC
CATATCTGCCACGGTGGGAGAAGCTGGATAACTTCATCAATAGACCCGTGAAGCTGATCATTGGGGACAA
AGAGATTTTCGGGATTAGCCGGGGGATTGATAAACAGGGAGCCCTGCTGCTGGAACAGGACGGAGTTATC
AAACCCTGGATGGGCGGAGAAATCAGTCTGCGGTCTGCCGAAAAGGGAGGTGGCTCCGGAGAGGGCAGGG
GAAGTCTTCTAACATGCGGGGACGTGGAGGAAAATTTTGGCCCAGGAGGCTCCATGGACTCCAAAGAATC
ATTAACTCCTGGTAGAGAAGAAAACCCCAGCAGTGTGCTTGCTCAGGAGAGGGGAGATGTGATGGACTTC
TATAAAACCCTAAGAGGAGGAGCTACTGTGAAGGTTTCTGCGTCTTCACCCTCACTGGCTGTCGCTTCTC
AATCAGACTCCAAGCAGCGAAGACTTTTGGTTGATTTTCCAAAAGGCTCAGTAAGCAATGCGCAGCAGCC
AGATCTGTCCAAAGCAGTTTCACTCTCAATGGGACTGTATATGGGAGAGACAGAAACAAAAGTGATGGGA
AATGACCTGGGATTCCCACAGCAGGGCCAAATCAGCCTTTCCTCGGGGGAAACAGACTTAAAGCTTTTGG
AAGAAAGCATTGCAAACCTCAATAGGTCGACCAGTGTTCCAGAGAACCCCAAGAGTTCAGCATCCACTGC
TGTGTCTGCTGCCCCCACAGAGAAGGAGTTTCCAAAAACTCACTCTGATGTATCTTCAGAACAGCAACAT
TTGAAGGGCCAGACTGGCACCAACGGTGGCAATGTGAAATTGTATACCACAGACCAAAGCACCTTTGACA
TTTTGCAGGATTTGGAGTTTTCTTCTGGGTCCCCAGGTAAAGAAACGAATGAGAGTCCTTGGAGATCAGA
CCTGTTGATAGATGAAAACTGTTTGCTTTCTCCTCTGGCGGGAGAAGACGATTCATTCCTTTTGGAAGGA
AACTCGAATGAGGACTGCAAGCCTCTCATTTTACCGGACACTAAACCCAAAATTAAGGATAATGGAGATC
TGGTTTTGTCAAGCCCCAGTAATGTAACACTGCCCCAAGTGAAAACAGAAAAAGAAGATTTCATCGAACT
CTGCACCCCTGGGGTAATTAAGCAAGAGAAACTGGGCACAGTTTACTGTCAGGCAAGCTTTCCTGGAGCA
AATATAATTGGTAATAAAATGTCTGCCATTTCTGTTCATGGTGTGAGTACCTCTGGAGGACAGATGTACC
ACTATGACATGAATACAGCATCCCTTTCTCAACAGCAGGATCAGAAGCCTATTTTTAATGTCATTCCACC
AATTCCCGTTGGTTCCGAAAATTGGAATAGGTGCCAAGGATCTGGAGATGACAACTTGACTTCTCTGGGG
ACTCTGAACTTCCCTGGTCGAACAGTTTTTTCTAATGGCTATTCAAGCCCCAGCATGCGCCCAGATGTAA
GCTCTCCTCCATCCAGCTCCTCAACAGCAACAACAGGACCACCTCCCAAACTCTGCCTGGTGTGCTCTGA
TGAAGCTTCAGGATGTCATTATGGAGTCTTAACTTGTGGAAGCTGTAAAGTTTTCTTCAAAAGAGCAGTG
GAAGGACAGCACAATTACCTATGTGCTGGAAGGAATGATTGCATCATCGATAAAATTCGAAGAAAAAACT
GCCCAGCATGCCGCTATCGAAAATGTCTTCAGGCTGGAATGAACCTGGAAGCTCGAAAAACAAAGAAAAA
AATAAAAGGAATTCAGCAGGCCACTACAGGAGTCTCACAAGAAACCTCTGAAAATCCTGGTAACAAAACA
ATAGTTCCTGCAACGTTACCACAACTCACCCCTACCCTGGTGTCACTGTTGGAGGTTATTGAACCTGAAG
TGTTATATGCAGGATATGATAGCTCTGTTCCAGACTCAACTTGGAGGATCATGACTACGCTCAACATGTT
AGGAGGGCGGCAAGTGATTGCAGCAGTGAAATGGGCAAAGGCAATACCAGGTTTCAGGAACTTACACCTG
GATGACCAAATGACCCTACTGCAGTACTCCTGGATGTTTCTTATGGCATTTGCTCTGGGGTGGAGATCAT
ATAGACAATCAAGTGCAAACCTGCTGTGTTTTGCTCCTGATCTGATTATTAATGAGCAGAGAATGACTCT
ACCCTGCATGTACGACCAATGTAAACACATGCTGTATGTTTCCTCTGAGTTACACAGGCTTCAGGTATCT
TATGAAGAGTATCTCTGTATGAAAACCTTACTGCTTCTCTCTTCAGTTCCTAAGGACGGTCTGAAGAGCC
AAGAGCTATTTGATGAAATTAGAATGACCTACATCAAAGAGCTAGGAAAAGCCATTGTCAAGAGGGAAGG
AAACTCCAGCCAGAACTGGCAGCGGTTTTATCAACTGACAAAACTCTTGGATTCTATGCATGAAGTGGTT
GAAAATCTCCTTAACTATTGCTTCCAAACATTTTTGGATAAGACCATGAGTATTGAATTCCCCGAGATGT
TAGCTGAAATCATCACCAATCAGATACCAAAATATTCAAATGGAAATATCAAAAAACTTCTGTTTCATCA
AAAGTCAGGTTAATAGTGACTGCACTCCTCTGGCAGGTGGTCCCACCTGCATAAGCTGAACTAAGCCTGT
GCCTTCTAGTTGCCAGCCATCTGTTGTTTGCCCCTCCCCCGTGCCTTCCTTGACCCTGGAAGGTGCCACT
CCCACTGTCCTTTCCTAATAAAATGAGGAAATTGCATCGCATTGTCTGAGTAGGTGTCATTCTATTCTGG
GGGGTGGGGTGGGGCAGGACAGCAAGGGGGAGGATTGGGAAGACAATAGCAGGCATGCTGGGGATGCGGT
GGGCTCTATGGTATGCAAACCTTTCTACCGGGTAGGGGAGGCGCTTTTCCCAAGGCAGTCTGGAGCATGC
GCTTTAGCAGCCCCGCTGGGCACTTGGCGCTACACAAGTGGCCTCTGGCCTCGCACACATTCCACATCCA
CCGGTAGGCGCCAACCGGCTCCGTTCTTTGGTGGCCCCTTCGCGCCACCTTCTACTCCTCCCCTAGTCAG
GAAGTTCCCCCCCGCCCCGCAGCTCGCGTCGTGCAGGACGTGACAAATGGAAGTAGCACGCCTCACTAGT
CTCGTGCAGATGGACAGCACCGCTGAGCAATGGAAGCGGGTAGGCCTTTGGGGCAGCGGCCAATAGCAGC
TTTGCTCCTTCGCTTTCTGGGCTCAGAGGCTGGGAAGGGGTGGGTCCGGGGGCGGGCTCAGGGGCGGGCT
CAGGGGCGGGGCGGGCGCCCGAAGGTCCTCCGGAGGCCCGGCATTCTGCACGCTTCAAAAGCGCACGTCT
GCCGCGCTGTTCTCCTCTTCCTCATCTCCGGGCCTTTCGACCTAACAGACCATGGCCAAGCCTTTGTCTC
AAGAAGAATCCACCCTCATTGAAAGAGCAACGGCTACAATCAACAGCATCCCCATCTCTGAAGACTACAG
CGTCGCCAGCGCAGCTCTCTCTAGCGACGGCCGCATCTTCACTGGTGTCAATGTATATCATTTTACTGGG
GGACCTTGTGCAGAACTCGTGGTGCTGGGCACTGCTGCTGCTGCGGCAGCTGGCAACCTGACTTGTATCG
TCGCGATCGGAAATGAGAACAGGGGCATCTTGAGCCCCTGCGGACGGTGCCGACAGGTGCTTCTCGATCT
GCATCCTGGGATCAAAGCCATAGTGAAGGACAGTGATGGACAGCCGACGGCAGTTGGGATTCGTGAATTG
CTGCCCTCTGGTTATGTGTGGGAGGGCTAAGGCTCCACTTGTTTATTGCAGCTTATAATGGTTACAAATA
AAGCAATAGCATCACAAATTTCACAAATAAAGCATTTTTTTCACTGCATTCTAGTTGTGGTTTGTCCAAA
CTCATCAATGTATCTTATCATGTCTGGCTCTGTATCAGATGTACAAAGTGGTACTAGTTAAAAGTTTTGT
TACTTTATAGAAGAAATTTTGAGTTTTTGTTTTTTTTTAATAAATAAATAAACATAAATAAATTGTTTGT
TGAATTTATTATTAGTATGTAAGTGTAAATATAATAAAACTTAATATCTATTCAAATTAATAAATAAACC
TCGATATACAGACCGATAAAACACATGCGTCAATTTTACGCATGATTATCTTTAACGTACGTCACAATAT
GATTATCTTTCTAGGGTTAACCATCGACGAGAAAGGGACTGAAGCTGCTGGGGCCATGTTTTTAGAGGCC
ATACCCATGTCTATCCCCCCCGAGGTCAAGTTCAACAAACCCTTTGTCTTCTTAATGATTGAACAAAATA
CCAAGTCTCCCCTCTTCATGGGAAAAGTGGTGAATCCCACCCAAAAATAACTGCCTCTCGCTCCTCAACC
CCTCCCCTCCATCCCTGGCCCCCTCCCTGGATGACATTAAAGAAGGGTTGAGCTGGTCCCTGCCTGCATG
TGACTGTAAATCCCTCCCATGTTTTCTCTGAGTCTCCCTTTGCCTGCTGAGGCTGTATGTGGGCTCCAGG
TAACAGTGCTGTCTTCGGGCCCCCTGAACTGTGTTCATGGAGCATCTGGCTGGGTAGGCACATGCTGGGC
TTGAATCCAGGGGGGACTGAATCCTCAGCTTACGGACCTGGGCCCATCTGTTTCTGGAGGGCTCCAGTCT
TCCTTGTCCTGTCTTTGAGTCCCCAAGAAGGAATCACAGGGGAGGAACCAGATACCAGCCATGACCCCAG
GCTCCACCAAGCATCTTCATGTCCCCCTGCTCATCCCCCACTCCCCCCCACCCAGAGTTGCTCATCCTGC
CAGGGCTGGCTGTGCCCACCCCAAGGCTGCCCTCCTGGGGACCCCAGAACTGCCTGATCGTGCCGTGGCC
CAGTTTTGTGGCATCTGCAGCAACACAAGAGAGAGGACAATGTCCTCCTCTTGACCCGCTGTCACCTAAC
CAGACTCGGGCCCTGCACCTCTCAGGCACTTCTGGAAAATGACTGAGGCAGATTCTTCCTGAAGCCCATT
CTCCATGGGGCAACAAGGACACCTATTCTGTCCTTGTCCTTCCATCGCTGCCCCAGAAAGCCTCACATAT
CTCCGTTTAGAATCAGGTCCCTTCTCCCCAGATGAAGAGGAGGGTCTCTGCTTTGTTTTCTCTATCTCCT
CCTCAGACTTGACCAGGCCCAGCAGGCCCCAGAAGACCATTAATTAAGGCCGGGCCGCTCTAGAACTAGT
GGATCCCCCGGGCTGCAGGAATTCGATATCAAGCTTATCGATACCGTCGACCTCGAGGGGGGGCCCGGTA
CCCAGCTTTTGTTCCCTTTAGTGAGGGTTAATTGCGCGCTTGGCGTAATCATGGTCATAGCTGTTTCCTG
TGTGAAATTGTTATCCGCTCACAATTCCACACAACATACGAGCCGGGAGCATAAAGTGTAAAGCCTGGGG
TGCCTAATGAGTGAGCTAACTCACATTAATTGCGTTGCGCTCACTGCCCGCTTTCCAGTCGGGAAACCTG
TCGTGCCAGCTGCATTAATGAATCGGCCAACGCGCGGGGAGAGGCGGTTTGCGTATTGGGCGCTCTTCCG
CTTCCTCGCTCACTGACTCGCTGCGCTCGGTCGTTCGGCTGCGGCGAGCGGTATCAGCTCACTCAAAGGC
GGTAATACGGTTATCCACAGAATCAGGGGATAACGCAGGAAAGAACATGTGAGCAAAAGGCCAGCAAAAG
GCCAGGAACCGTAAAAAGGCCGCGTTGCTGGCGTTTTTCCATAGGCTCCGCCCCCCTGACGAGCATCACA
AAAATCGACGCTCAAGTCAGAGGTGGCGAAACCCGACAGGACTATAAAGATACCAGGCGTTTCCCCCTGG
AAGCTCCCTCGTGCGCTCTCCTGTTCCGACCCTGCCGCTTACCGGATACCTGTCCGCCTTTCTCCCTTCG
GGAAGCGTGGCGCTTTCTCATAGCTCACGCTGTAGGTATCTCAGTTCGGTGTAGGTCGTTCGCTCCAAGC
TGGGCTGTGTGCACGAACCCCCCGTTCAGCCCGACCGCTGCGCCTTATCCGGTAACTATCGTCTTGAGTC
CAACCCGGTAAGACACGACTTATCGCCACTGGCAGCAGCCACTGGTAACAGGATTAGCAGAGCGAGGTAT
GTAGGCGGTGCTACAGAGTTCTTGAAGTGGTGGCCTAACTACGGCTACACTAGAAGAACAGTATTTGGTA
TCTGCGCTCTGCTGAAGCCAGTTACCTTCGGAAAAAGAGTTGGTAGCTCTTGATCCGGCAAACAAACCAC
CGCTGGTAGCGGTGGTTTTTTTGTTTGCAAGCAGCAGATTACGCGCAGAAAAAAAGGATCTCAAGAAGAT
CCTTTGATCTTTTCTACGGGGTCTGACGCTCAGTGGAACGAAAACTCACGTTAAGGGATTTTGGTCATGA
GATTATCAAAAAGGATCTTCACCTAGATCCTTTTAAATTAAAAATGAAGTTTTAAATCAATCTAAAGTAT
ATATGAGTAAACTTGGTCTGACAGTTACCAATGCTTAATCAGTGAGGCACCTATCTCAGCGATCTGTCTA
TTTCGTTCATCCATAGTTGCCTGACTCCCCGTCGTGTAGATAACTACGATACGGGAGGGCTTACCATCTG
GCCCCAGTGCTGCAATGATACCGCGAGACCCACGCTCACCGGCTCCAGATTTATCAGCAATAAACCAGCC
AGCCGGAAGGGCCGAGCGCAGAAGTGGTCCTGCAACTTTATCCGCCTCCATCCAGTCTATTAATTGTTGC
CGGGAAGCTAGAGTAAGTAGTTCGCCAGTTAATAGTTTGCGCAACGTTGTTGCCATTGCTACAGGCATCG
TGGTGTCACGCTCGTCGTTTGGTATGGCTTCATTCAGCTCCGGTTCCCAACGATCAAGGCGAGTTACATG
ATCCCCCATGTTGTGCAAAAAAGCGGTTAGCTCCTTCGGTCCTCCGATCGTTGTCAGAAGTAAGTTGGCC
GCAGTGTTATCACTCATGGTTATGGCAGCACTGCATAATTCTCTTACTGTCATGCCATCCGTAAGATGCT
TTTCTGTGACTGGTGAGTACTCAACCAAGTCATTCTGAGAATAGTGTATGCGGCGACCGAGTTGCTCTTG
CCCGGCGTCAATACGGGATAATACCGCGCCACATAGCAGAACTTTAAAAGTGCTCATCATTGGAAAACGT
TCTTCGGGGCGAAAACTCTCAAGGATCTTACCGCTGTTGAGATCCAGTTCGATGTAACCCACTCGTGCAC
CCAACTGATCTTCAGCATCTTTTACTTTCACCAGCGTTTCTGGGTGAGCAAAAACAGGAAGGCAAAATGC
CGCAAAAAAGGGAATAAGGGCGACACGGAAATGTTGAATACTCATACTCTTCCTTTTTCAATATTATTGA
AGCATTTATCAGGGTTATTGTCTCATGAGCGGATACATATTTGAATGTATTTAGAAAAATAAACAAATAG
GGGTTCCGCGCACATTTCCCCGAAAAGTGCCACCTAAATTGTAAGCGTTAATATTTTGTTAAAATTCGCG
TTAAATTTTTGTTAAATCAGCTCATTTTTTAACCAATAGGCCGAAATCGGCAAAATCCCTTATAAATCAA
AAGAATAGACCGAGATAGGGT
[37 nt withheld, positions 8772-8808]
AAAGAACGTGGACTCCAACGTCAAAGG
[49 nt withheld, positions 8836-8884]
T
[91 nt withheld, positions 8886-8976]
G
[124 nt withheld, positions 8978-9101]
CCCATTCGCCATTCAGGCTGCGCAACTGTTGGGAAGGGCGATCGGTGCGGGCCTCTTCGCTATTACGCCA
GCTGGCGAAAGGGGGATGTGCTGCAAGGCGATTAAGTTGGGTAACGCCAGGGTTTTCCCAGTCACGACGT
TGTAAAACGACGGCCAGTGAGCGCGCGTAATACGACTCACTATAGGGCGAATTGGAGCTCGTTTAAACGG
CGCGCCTCTGCACGACAGGTCTGCCAGCTTACATTTACCCAAACTGTCCATTACTGGAACCTATGATCTG
AAGAGCGTCCTGGGTCAACTGGGCATCACTAAGGTCTTCAGCAATGGGGCTGACCTCTCCGGGGTCACAG
AGGAGGCACCCCTGAAGCTCTCCAAGGTGAGATCACCCTGACGACCTTGTTGCACCCTGGTATCTGTAGG
GAAGAATGTGTGGGGGCTGCAGCTCTGTCCTGAGGCTGAGGAAGGGGCCGAGGGAAACAAATGAAGACCC
AGGCTGAGCTCCTGAAGATGCCCGTGATTCACTGACACGGGACGTGGTCAAACAGCAAAGCCAGGCAGGG
GACTGCTGTGCAGCTGGCACTTTCGGGGCCTCCCTTGAGGTTGTGTCACTGACCCTGAATTTCAACTTTG
CCCAAGACCTTCTAGACATTGGGCCTTGATTTATCCATACTGACACAGAAAGGTTTGGGCTAAGTTGTTT
CAAAGGAATTTCTGACTCCTTCGATCTGTGAGATTTGGTGTCTGAATTAATGAATGATTTCAGCTAAAGA
TGACACTTATTTTGGAAAACTAAAGGCGACCAATGAACAACTGCAGTTCCATGAATGGCTGCATTATCTT
GGGGTCTGGGCACTGTGAAGGTCACTGCCAGGGTCCGTGTCCTCAAGGAGCTTCAAGCCGTGTACTAGAA
AGGAGAGAGCCCTGGAGGCAGACGTGGAGTGACGATGCTCTTCCCTGTTCTGAGTTGTGGGTGCACCTGA
GCAGGGGGAGAGGCGCTTGTCAGGAAGATGGACAGAGGGGAGCCAGCCCCATCAGCCAAAGCCTTGAGGA
GGAGCAAGGCCTATGTGACAGGGAGGGAGAGGATGTGCAGGGCCAGGGCCGTCCAGGGGGAGTGAGCGCT
TCCTGGGAGGTGTCCACGTGAGCCTTGCTCGAGGCCTGGGATCAGCCTTACAACGTGTCTCTGCTTCTCT
CCCCTCCAGGCCGTGCATAAGGCTGTGTTAACCCTAGAAAGATAGTCTGCGTAAAATTGACGCATGCATT
CTTGAAATATTGCTCTCTCTTTCTAAATAGCGCGAATCCGTCGCTGTGCATTTAGGACATCTCAGTCGCC
GCTTGGAGCTCCCGTGAGGCGTGCTTGTCAATGCGGTAAGTGTCACTGATTTTGAACTATAACGACCGCG
TGAGTCAAAATGACGCATGATTATCTTTTACGTGACTTTTAAGATTTAACTCATACGATAATTATATTGT
TATTTCATGTTCTACTTACGTGATAACTTATTATATATATATTTTCTTGTTATAGATATCAACTAGAATG
CTAGCTGCCACCTGGTACCGAGCTCGACTTTCACTTTTCTCTATCACTGATAGGGAGTGGTAAACTCGAC
TTTCACTTTTCTCTATCACTGATAGGGAGTGGTAAACTCGACTTTCACTTTTCTCTATCACTGATAGGGA
GTGGTAAACTCGACTTTCACTTTTCTCTATCACTGATAGGGAGTGGTAAAC
